Addgene plasmid #143407: TFORF0508
Purpose: Lentiviral vector for overexpressing transcription factor ORFs with unique 24-bp barcodes. Barcodes facilitate identification of transcription factors in pooled screens.
Depositing lab: Feng Zhang. Depositing organization: Broad Institute. Publication: A transcription factor atlas of directed differentiation. Joung J, Ma S, Tay T, Geiger-Schuller KR, Kirchgatterer PC, Verdine VK, Guo B, Arias-Garcia MA, Allen WE, Singh A, Kuksenko O, Abudayyeh OO, Gootenberg JS, Fu Z, Macrae RK, Buenrostro JD, Regev A, Zhang F. Cell. 2023 Jan 5;186(1):209-229.e26. doi: 10.1016/j.cell.2022.11.026. PubMed 36608654.
Backbone
  Vector backbone: pLX_TRC317
  Backbone manufacturer: Broad Institute Genetic Perturbation Platform
  Backbone size w/o insert (bp): 8264
  Vector type: Mammalian Expression, Lentiviral
  Selectable markers: Puromycin
Growth in bacteria
  Bacterial resistance: Ampicillin, 100 μg/mL
  Growth temperature: 37°C
  Growth strain: NEB Stable
  Copy number: High Copy
Gene/Insert
  Gene/Insert name: TSHZ2
  Species: H. sapiens (human)
  Insert size (bp): 3197
  Entrez Gene: TSHZ2 (a.k.a. C20orf17, OVC10-2, TSH2, ZABC2, ZNF218)
  Promoter: EF1a
  Cloning method: Unknown
  Sequencing primers: 5′ GGGTGGAGACTGAAGTTAGGCCAG; 3′ CACATAGCGTAAAAGGAGCAACATAG
Terms and licenses: Academic/Nonprofit Terms; Industry Terms: Not Available to Industry
Depositor comments: NM_001193421,ENST00000603338 . The transcription factor ORF portion of this plasmid was synthesized by Genewiz. Please test multiple small colonies in case of plasmid recombination. To make this collection available in a timely manner, a portion of this collection was not fully sequenced by Addgene. If an Addgene verified full plasmid sequence is not available, please contact us prior to placing an order to request the full sequence.
How to cite: TFORF0508 was a gift from Feng Zhang (Addgene plasmid # 143407 ; http://n2t.net/addgene:143407 ; RRID:Addgene_143407)
