[The description below was written by a language model from this plasmid's Addgene catalogue record and pLannotate feature annotations shown in this document.]
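Description:
TFORF0508 is a third-generation-style, self-inactivating lentiviral expression plasmid built on the pLX_TRC317 backbone, carrying the human transcription factor TSHZ2 (teashirt zinc finger homeobox 2, also known as ZNF218 or C20orf17) as a synthesized open reading frame. It belongs to a barcoded transcription factor ORF collection. Each member pairs one ORF with a unique 24-bp barcode, so that the overexpressed factor can be identified by sequencing in pooled screens. The barcode is not annotated as a separate feature in the table, so its exact position is not stated. The full sequence record is about 11.5 kb. In bacteria the plasmid replicates from a high-copy ColE1/pUC-type origin and is selected with ampicillin through the bla gene. An f1 origin and remnants of lac, T7 and T3 cloning-vector sequence are also present. The depositor warns that recombination can occur during propagation, as is common with LTR-containing plasmids.

The viral genome is transcribed from an RSV promoter fused to a truncated HIV-1 5' LTR. This is followed by the Ψ packaging signal, a gag fragment and the Rev response element for Rev-dependent nuclear export. An SV40 early promoter/origin drives puromycin N-acetyltransferase for selection of transduced mammalian cells. Downstream, a cPPT/CTS element aids nuclear import of the provirus. The strong constitutive EF-1α promoter then drives the TSHZ2 coding sequence, and a WPRE enhances transcript stability and expression. The cassette ends in a ΔU3 3' LTR, which inactivates LTR promoter activity after integration, followed by an SV40 polyadenylation signal. The construct is intended for stable TSHZ2 overexpression, for example in directed-differentiation or cell-fate screens.
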