Features (pLannotate 1.2.2; 31 found; start..end, strand, type, name):
      5..231     +  promoter       RSV promoter: Rous sarcoma virus enhancer/promoter
    232..412     +  LTR            5' LTR (truncated): truncated 5' long terminal repeat (LTR) from HIV-1
    459..584     +  misc_feature   HIV-1 Ψ: packaging signal of human immunodeficiency virus type 1
    568..931     +  CDS            HIV-1 gag (fragment): gag protein from human immunodeficiency virus 1; gag
   1077..1310    +  misc_feature   RRE: The Rev response element (RRE) of HIV-1 allows for Rev-dependent mRNA export from the nucleus to the cytoplasm.
   1687..1713    +  CDS            Rev (fragment): human immunodeficiency virus 1 (HIV-1) Rev protein; rev; enhances nuclear export of unspliced and incompletely spliced viral mRNAs
   1720..1743    +  promoter       SV40 promoter (fragment): SV40 early promoter
   1744..1815    +  promoter       SV40 promoter (fragment): SV40 enhancer and early promoter
   1839..1974    +  rep_origin     SV40 ori: SV40 origin of replication
   2020..2616    +  CDS            PuroR (fragment): puromycin N-acetyltransferase; pac from Streptomyces; confers resistance to puromycin
   2665..2782    +  misc_feature   cPPT/CTS: central polypurine tract and central termination sequence of HIV-1
   2847..2913    +  CDS            small t antigen (fragment): SV40 (simian virus 40) small t antigen
   2920..4098    +  promoter       EF-1α promoter: strong constitutive promoter for human elongation factor EF-1α
   4145..7207    +  CDS            TSHZ2: TSH2_HUMAN - Also known as C20orf17, TSH2, ZNF218. Experimental evidence at protein level: Swiss-Prot protein existence level 1. Probable transcriptional regulator involved in developmental processes. May act as a transcriptional repressor (Potential). From Homo sapiens (Human).
   7223..7276    +  promoter       U6 promoter (fragment): RNA polymerase III promoter for human U6 snRNA
   7318..7906    +  misc_feature   WPRE: woodchuck hepatitis virus posttranscriptional regulatory element
   7957..7976    +  misc_feature   cPPT/CTS (fragment): central polypurine tract and central termination sequence of HIV-1
   7978..8211    +  LTR            3' LTR (ΔU3): self-inactivating 3' long terminal repeat (LTR) from HIV-1
   8289..8410    +  polyA_signal   SV40 poly(A) signal: SV40 polyadenylation signal
   8450..8585    +  rep_origin     SV40 ori: SV40 origin of replication
   8606..8624    -  promoter       T7 promoter: promoter for bacteriophage T7 RNA polymerase
   8632..8787    +  CDS            lacZα (fragment): LacZα fragment of β-galactosidase; lacZ fragment
   8792..9220    +  rep_origin     f1 ori (sequence partly withheld): f1 bacteriophage origin of replication; arrow indicates direction of (+) strand synthesis
   9273..9377    +  promoter       AmpR promoter: bla
   9378..10238   +  CDS            AmpR: β-lactamase; bla; confers resistance to ampicillin, carbenicillin, and related antibiotics
  10409..10997   +  rep_origin     ori: high-copy-number ColE1/pMB1/pBR322/pUC origin of replication
  11180..11272   +  CDS            lacI (fragment): lac repressor; lacI; The lac repressor binds to the lac operator to inhibit transcription in E. coli. This inhibition can be relieved by adding lactose or isopropyl-β-D-thiogalactopyranoside (IPTG).
  11285..11306   +  protein_bind   CAP binding site: CAP binding activates transcription in the presence of cAMP. E. coli catabolite activator protein
  11321..11351   +  promoter       lac promoter: promoter for the E. coli lac operon
  11355..11377   +  protein_bind   lac operator (fragment): The lac repressor binds to the lac operator to inhibit transcription in E. coli. This inhibition can be relieved by adding lactose or isopropyl-β-D-thiogalactopyranoside (IPTG). lac repressor encoded by lacI
  11420..11438   +  promoter       T3 promoter: promoter for bacteriophage T3 RNA polymerase
>Addgene plasmid #143407 | TFORF0508 | addgene full sequence | sequence record 389032 | Addgene NGS Result
TTAATGTAGTCTTATGCAATACTCTTGTAGTCTTGCAACATGGTAACGATGAGTTAGCAACATGCCTTAC
AAGGAGAGAAAAAGCACCGTGCATGCCGATTGGTGGAAGTAAGGTGGTACGATCGTGCCTTATTAGGAAG
GCAACAGACGGGTCTGACATGGATTGGACGAACCACTGAATTGCCGCATTGCAGAGATATTGTATTTAAG
TGCCTAGCTCGATACATAAACGGGTCTCTCTGGTTAGACCAGATCTGAGCCTGGGAGCTCTCTGGCTAAC
TAGGGAACCCACTGCTTAAGCCTCAATAAAGCTTGCCTTGAGTGCTTCAAGTAGTGTGTGCCCGTCTGTT
GTGTGACTCTGGTAACTAGAGATCCCTCAGACCCTTTTAGTCAGTGTGGAAAATCTCTAGCAGTGGCGCC
CGAACAGGGACTTGAAAGCGAAAGGGAAACCAGAGGAGCTCTCTCGACGCAGGACTCGGCTTGCTGAAGC
GCGCACGGCAAGAGGCGAGGGGCGGCGACTGGTGAGTACGCCAAAAATTTTGACTAGCGGAGGCTAGAAG
GAGAGAGATGGGTGCGAGAGCGTCAGTATTAAGCGGGGGAGAATTAGATCGCGATGGGAAAAAATTCGGT
TAAGGCCAGGGGGAAAGAAAAAATATAAATTAAAACATATAGTATGGGCAAGCAGGGAGCTAGAACGATT
CGCAGTTAATCCTGGCCTGTTAGAAACATCAGAAGGCTGTAGACAAATACTGGGACAGCTACAACCATCC
CTTCAGACAGGATCAGAAGAACTTAGATCATTATATAATACAGTAGCAACCCTCTATTGTGTGCATCAAA
GGATAGAGATAAAAGACACCAAGGAAGCTTTAGACAAGATAGAGGAAGAGCAAAACAAAAGTAAGACCAC
CGCACAGCAAGCGGCCGCTGATCTTCAGACCTGGAGGAGGAGATATGAGGGACAATTGGAGAAGTGAATT
ATATAAATATAAAGTAGTAAAAATTGAACCATTAGGAGTAGCACCCACCAAGGCAAAGAGAAGAGTGGTG
CAGAGAGAAAAAAGAGCAGTGGGAATAGGAGCTTTGTTCCTTGGGTTCTTGGGAGCAGCAGGAAGCACTA
TGGGCGCAGCGTCAATGACGCTGACGGTACAGGCCAGACAATTATTGTCTGGTATAGTGCAGCAGCAGAA
CAATTTGCTGAGGGCTATTGAGGCGCAACAGCATCTGTTGCAACTCACAGTCTGGGGCATCAAGCAGCTC
CAGGCAAGAATCCTGGCTGTGGAAAGATACCTAAAGGATCAACAGCTCCTGGGGATTTGGGGTTGCTCTG
GAAAACTCATTTGCACCACTGCTGTGCCTTGGAATGCTAGTTGGAGTAATAAATCTCTGGAACAGATTTG
GAATCACACGACCTGGATGGAGTGGGACAGAGAAATTAACAATTACACAAGCTTAATACACTCCTTAATT
GAAGAATCGCAAAACCAGCAAGAAAAGAATGAACAAGAATTATTGGAATTAGATAAATGGGCAAGTTTGT
GGAATTGGTTTAACATAACAAATTGGCTGTGGTATATAAAATTATTCATAATGATAGTAGGAGGCTTGGT
AGGTTTAAGAATAGTTTTTGCTGTACTTTCTATAGTGAATAGAGTTAGGCAGGGATATTCACCATTATCG
TTTCAGACCCACCTCCCAACCCCGAGGGGACCCATGCATTGCATCTCAATTAGTCAGCAACCAGGTGTGG
AAAGTCCCCAGGCTCCCCAGCAGGCAGAAGTATGCAAAGCATGCGTCTCAATTAGTCAGCAACCATAGTC
CCGCCCCTAACTCCGCCCATCCCGCCCCTAACTCCGCCCAGTTCCGCCCATTCTCCGCCCCATGGCTGAC
TAATTTTTTTTATTTATGCAGAGGCCGAGGCCGCCTCGGCCTCTGAGCTATTCCAGAAGTAGTGAGGAGG
CTTTTTTGGAGGCCTAGGCTTTTGCAAAAAGCTTTCTAGAGGTACCACCGGAGCTTACCATGACCGAGTA
CAAGCCCACGGTGCGCCTCGCCACCCGCGACGACGTCCCCAGGGCCGTACGCACCCTCGCCGCCGCGTTC
GCCGACTACCCCGCCACGCGCCACACCGTCGATCCGGACCGCCACATCGAGCGGGTCACCGAGCTGCAAG
AACTCTTCCTCACGCGCGTCGGGCTCGACATCGGCAAGGTGTGGGTCGCGGACGACGGCGCCGCCGTGGC
GGTCTGGACCACGCCGGAGAGCGTCGAAGCGGGGGCGGTGTTCGCCGAGATCGGCCCGCGCATGGCCGAG
TTGAGCGGTTCCCGGCTGGCCGCGCAGCAACAGATGGAAGGCCTCCTGGCGCCGCACCGGCCCAAGGAGC
CCGCGTGGTTCCTGGCCACCGTCGGCGTCTCGCCCGACCACCAGGGCAAGGGTCTGGGCAGCGCCGTCGT
GCTCCCCGGAGTGGAGGCGGCCGAGCGCGCCGGGGTGCCCGCCTTCCTGGAGACCTCCGCGCCCCGCAAC
CTCCCCTTCTACGAGCGGCTCGGCTTCACCGTCACCGCCGACGTCGAGGTGCCCGAAGGACCGCGCACCT
GGTGCATGACCCGCAAGCCCGGTGCCAGTTAACGAATTCTAGATCTTGAGACAAATGGCAGTATTCATCC
ACAATTTTAAAAGAAAAGGGGGGATTGGGGGGTACAGTGCAGGGGAAAGAATAGTAGACATAATAGCAAC
AGACATACAAACTAAAGAATTACAAAAACAAATTACAAAAATTCAAAATTTTCGGGTTTATTACAGGGAC
AGCAGAGATCCACTTTGGCGCCGGCTCGAGGCCTGCAGGTGCAAAGATGGATAAAGTTTTAAACAGAGAG
GAATCTTTGCAGCTAATGGACCTTCTAGGTCTTGAAAGGAGTGGGAATTGGCTCCGGTGCCCGTCAGTGG
GCAGAGCGCACATCGCCCACAGTCCCCGAGAAGTTGGGGGGAGGGGTCGGCAATTGAACCGGTGCCTAGA
GAAGGTGGCGCGGGGTAAACTGGGAAAGTGATGTCGTGTACTGGCTCCGCCTTTTTCCCGAGGGTGGGGG
AGAACCGTATATAAGTGCAGTAGTCGCCGTGAACGTTCTTTTTCGCAACGGGTTTGCCGCCAGAACACAG
GTAAGTGCCGTGTGTGGTTCCCGCGGGCCTGGCCTCTTTACGGGTTATGGCCCTTGCGTGCCTTGAATTA
CTTCCACCTGGCTGCAGTACGTGATTCTTGATCCCGAGCTTCGGGTTGGAAGTGGGTGGGAGAGTTCGAG
GCCTTGCGCTTAAGGAGCCCCTTCGCCTCGTGCTTGAGTTGAGGCCTGGCCTGGGCGCTGGGGCCGCCGC
GTGCGAATCTGGTGGCACCTTCGCGCCTGTCTCGCTGCTTTCGATAAGTCTCTAGCCATTTAAAATTTTT
GATGACCTGCTGCGACGCTTTTTTTCTGGCAAGATAGTCTTGTAAATGCGGGCCAAGATCTGCACACTGG
TATTTCGGTTTTTGGGGCCGCGGGCGGCGACGGGGCCCGTGCGTCCCAGCGCACATGTTCGGCGAGGCGG
GGCCTGCGAGCGCGGCCACCGAGAATCGGACGGGGGTAGTCTCAAGCTGGCCGGCCTGCTCTGGTGCCTG
GCCTCGCGCCGCCGTGTATCGCCCCGCCCTGGGCGGCAAGGCTGGCCCGGTCGGCACCAGTTGCGTGAGC
GGAAAGATGGCCGCTTCCCGGCCCTGCTGCAGGGAGCTCAAAATGGAGGACGCGGCGCTCGGGAGAGCGG
GCGGGTGAGTCACCCACACAAAGGAAAAGGGCCTTTCCGTCCTCAGCCGTCGCTTCATGTGACTCCACGG
AGTACCGGGCGCCGTCCAGGCACCTCGATTAGTTCTCGAGCTTTTGGAGTACGTCGTCTTTAGGTTGGGG
GGAGGGGTTTTATGCGATGGAGTTTCCCCACACTGAGTGGGTGGAGACTGAAGTTAGGCCAGCTTGGCAC
TTGATGTAATTCTCCTTGGAATTTGCCCTTTTTGAGTTTGGATCTTGGTTCATTCTCAAGCCTCAGACAG
TGGTTCAAAGTTTTTTTCTTCCATTTCAGGTGTCGTGAGGCTAGCACCGCCACCATGATGGCTGCTGCGT
TGCTCCATTATACAGGCTACGCCCAGGAGGAACAGCTGAAAGAAGAGGAGGAAATAAAAGAAGAGGAGGA
GGAGGAGGACAGCGGTTCAGTAGCTCAACTGCAGGGTGGCAATGACACAGGGACGGACGAGGAGCTAGAA
ACGGGCCCAGAGCAAAAAGGCTGCTTCAGCTACCAGAACTCTCCAGGAAGTCATTTGTCCAATCAGGATG
CCGAGAACGAGTCTCTGCTGAGTGACGCCAGTGATCAGGTGTCGGACATCAAGAGTGTCTGCGGCAGAGA
TGCCTCAGACAAGAAAGCACACACTCACGTCAGGCTTCCAAACGAAGCACACAATTGCATGGATAAAATG
ACCGCTGTCTACGCCAACATCCTGTCGGATTCCTACTGGTCAGGCCTGGGCCTTGGCTTCAAGCTGTCCA
ATAGTGAGAGGAGGAACTGTGACACCCGAAACGGCAGCAACAAGAGTGATTTTGATTGGCACCAAGACGC
TCTGTCCAAAAGCCTGCAGCAGAACTTGCCTTCTCGGTCCGTCTCGAAACCCAGCCTGTTCAGCTCGGTG
CAGTTGTACCGACAGAGCAGCAAGATGTGCGGGACTGTGTTCACAGGGGCCAGCAGATTCCGATGCCGAC
AGTGCAGCGCGGCCTATGACACCCTAGTCGAGCTGACTGTGCACATGAATGAAACGGGCCACTATCAAGA
TGACAACCGCAAAAAGGACAAGCTCAGACCCACGAGCTATTCAAAGCCCAGGAAAAGGGCTTTCCAGGAT
ATGGACAAAGAGGATGCTCAAAAGGTTCTGAAATGTATGTTTTGTGGCGACTCCTTTGATTCCCTCCAAG
ATTTGAGCGTCCACATGATTAAAACAAAACATTACCAAAAAGTGCCTTTGAAGGAGCCAGTCCCAACCAT
TTCCTCGAAAATGGTCACCCCGGCTAAGAAACGCGTTTTTGATGTCAATCGGCCGTGTTCCCCCGATTCA
ACCACAGGATCTTTTGCAGATTCTTTTTCTTCTCAGAAGAACGCCAACTTGCAGTTGTCCTCCAACAACC
GCTATGGCTACCAAAATGGAGCCAGCTACACCTGGCAGTTTGAGGCCTGCAAGTCCCAGATCTTAAAGTG
CATGGAGTGTGGGAGCTCCCATGACACCTTGCAGCAGCTCACCACCCACATGATGGTCACAGGTCACTTT
CTCAAGGTCACCAGCTCTGCCTCCAAGAAAGGGAAGCAGCTGGTATTAGACCCGTTAGCAGTGGAGAAAA
TGCAGTCGTTGTCTGAGGCCCCAAACAGTGATTCTCTGGCTCCCAAGCCATCCAGTAACTCAGCATCAGA
TTGTACAGCCTCTACAACTGAGTTAAAGAAAGAGAGTAAAAAAGAAAGGCCAGAGGAAACCAGCAAGGAT
GAGAAAGTCGTGAAAAGCGAGGACTATGAAGATCCTCTACAAAAACCTTTAGACCCTACAATCAAATATC
AATACCTAAGGGAGGAAGACTTGGAAGATGGCTCAAAGGGTGGAGGGGACATTTTGAAATCTTTGGAAAA
TACTGTCACCACAGCCATCAACAAAGCCCAAAACGGGGCCCCCAGCTGGAGTGCCTACCCCAGCATCCAC
GCAGCCTACCAGCTGTCTGAGGGCACCAAGCCGCCTTTGCCTATGGGATCCCAGGTACTGCAGATCCGGC
CTAATCTCACCAACAAGCTGAGGCCCATTGCACCAAAGTGGAAAGTGATGCCACTGGTTTCTATGCCCAC
ACACCTGGCCCCTTACACTCAAGTCAAGAAAGAGTCAGAAGACAAAGATGAAGCGGTGAAGGAGTGTGGG
AAAGAAAGTCCCCACGAAGAGGCCTCATCTTTCAGCCACAGTGAGGGCGATTCTTTCCGCAAAAGTGAAA
CACCTCCAGAAGCCAAAAAGACCGAGCTGGGTCCCCTGAAGGAGGAGGAGAAGCTGATGAAAGAGGGCAG
CGAGAAGGAGAAACCCCAGCCCCTGGAGCCCACATCTGCTCTGAGCAATGGGTGCGCCCTCGCCAACCAC
GCCCCGGCCCTGCCATGCATCAACCCACTCAGCGCCCTGCAGTCCGTCCTGAACAATCACTTGGGCAAAG
CCACGGAGCCCTTGCGCTCACCTTCCTGCTCCAGCCCAAGTTCAAGCACAATTTCCATGTTCCACAAGTC
GAATCTCAATGTCATGGACAAGCCGGTCTTGAGTCCTGCCTCCACAAGGTCAGCCAGCGTGTCCAGGCGC
TACCTGTTTGAGAACAGCGATCAGCCCATTGACCTGACCAAGTCCAAAAGCAAGAAAGCCGAGTCCTCGC
AAGCACAATCTTGTATGTCCCCACCTCAGAAGCACGCTCTGTCTGACATCGCCGACATGGTCAAAGTCCT
CCCCAAAGCCACCACCCCAAAGCCAGCCTCCTCCTCCAGGGTCCCCCCCATGAAGCTGGAAATGGATGTC
AGGCGCTTTGAGGATGTCTCCAGTGAAGTCTCAACTTTGCATAAAAGAAAAGGCCGGCAGTCCAACTGGA
ATCCTCAGCATCTTCTGATTCTACAAGCCCAGTTTGCCTCGAGCCTCTTCCAGACATCAGAGGGCAAATA
CCTGCTGTCTGATCTGGGCCCACAAGAGCGTATGCAAATCTCTAAGTTTACGGGACTCTCAATGACCACT
ATCAGTCACTGGCTGGCCAACGTCAAGTACCAGCTTAGGAAAACGGGCGGGACAAAATTTCTGAAAAACA
TGGACAAAGGCCACCCCATCTTTTATTGCAGTGACTGTGCCTCCCAGTTCAGAACCCCTTCTACCTACAT
CAGTCACTTAGAATCTCACCTGGGTTTCCAAATGAAGGACATGACCCGCTTGTCAGTGGACCAGCAAAGC
AAGGTGGAGCAAGAGATCTCCCGGGTATCGTCGGCTCAGAGGTCTCCAGAAACAATAGCTGCCGAAGAGG
ACACAGACTCTAAATTCAAGTGTAAGTTGTGCTGTCGGACATTTGTGAGCAAACATGCGGTAAAACTCCA
CCTAAGCAAAACGCACAGCAAGTCACCCGAACACCATTCACAGTTTGTAACAGACGTGGATGAAGAATAG
TAATGAACTAGTCCGTAACTTGAAAGTATTTCGATTTCTTGGCTTTATATATCTTGTGGAAAGGACGACA
ATTTCCAACAGTCGTCCTGCGAACGCGTTAAGTCGACAATCAACCTCTGGATTACAAAATTTGTGAAAGA
TTGACTGGTATTCTTAACTATGTTGCTCCTTTTACGCTATGTGGATACGCTGCTTTAATGCCTTTGTATC
ATGCTATTGCTTCCCGTATGGCTTTCATTTTCTCCTCCTTGTATAAATCCTGGTTGCTGTCTCTTTATGA
GGAGTTGTGGCCCGTTGTCAGGCAACGTGGCGTGGTGTGCACTGTGTTTGCTGACGCAACCCCCACTGGT
TGGGGCATTGCCACCACCTGTCAGCTCCTTTCCGGGACTTTCGCTTTCCCCCTCCCTATTGCCACGGCGG
AACTCATCGCCGCCTGCCTTGCCCGCTGCTGGACAGGGGCTCGGCTGTTGGGCACTGACAATTCCGTGGT
GTTGTCGGGGAAATCATCGTCCTTTCCTTGGCTGCTCGCCTGTGTTGCCACCTGGATTCTGCGCGGGACG
TCCTTCTGCTACGTCCCTTCGGCCCTCAATCCAGCGGACCTTCCTTCCCGCGGCCTGCTGCCGGCTCTGC
GGCCTCTTCCGCGTCTTCGCCTTCGCCCTCAGACGAGTCGGATCTCCCTTTGGGCCGCCTCCCCGCGTCG
ACTTTAAGACCAATGACTTACAAGGCAGCTGTAGATCTTAGCCACTTTTTAAAAGAAAAGGGGGGACTGG
AAGGGCTAATTCACTCCCAACGAAGACAAGATCTGCTTTTTGCTTGTACTGGGTCTCTCTGGTTAGACCA
GATCTGAGCCTGGGAGCTCTCTGGCTAACTAGGGAACCCACTGCTTAAGCCTCAATAAAGCTTGCCTTGA
GTGCTTCAAGTAGTGTGTGCCCGTCTGTTGTGTGACTCTGGTAACTAGAGATCCCTCAGACCCTTTTAGT
CAGTGTGGAAAATCTCTAGCAGTACGTATAGTAGTTCATGTCATCTTATTATTCAGTATTTATAACTTGC
AAAGAAATGAATATCAGAGAGTGAGAGGAACTTGTTTATTGCAGCTTATAATGGTTACAAATAAAGCAAT
AGCATCACAAATTTCACAAATAAAGCATTTTTTTCACTGCATTCTAGTTGTGGTTTGTCCAAACTCATCA
ATGTATCTTATCATGTCTGGCTCTAGCTATCCCGCCCCTAACTCCGCCCATCCCGCCCCTAACTCCGCCC
AGTTCCGCCCATTCTCCGCCCCATGGCTGACTAATTTTTTTTATTTATGCAGAGGCCGAGGCCGCCTCGG
CCTCTGAGCTATTCCAGAAGTAGTGAGGAGGCTTTTTTGGAGGCCTAGGGACGTACCCAATTCGCCCTAT
AGTGAGTCGTATTACGCGCGCTCACTGGCCGTCGTTTTACAACGTCGTGACTGGGAAAACCCTGGCGTTA
CCCAACTTAATCGCCTTGCAGCACATCCCCCTTTCGCCAGCTGGCGTAATAGCGAAGAGGCCCGCACCGA
TCGCCCTTCCCAACAGTTGCGCAGCCTGAATGGCGAATGGG
[124 nt withheld, positions 8792-8915]
C
[91 nt withheld, positions 8917-9007]
A
[49 nt withheld, positions 9009-9057]
CCTTTGACGTTGGAGTCCACGTTCTTT
[37 nt withheld, positions 9085-9121]
ACCCTATCTCGGTCTATTCTTTTGATTTATAAGGGATTTTGCCGATTTCGGCCTATTGGTTAAAAAATGA
GCTGATTTAACAAAAATTTAACGCGAATTTTAACAAAATATTAACGCTTACAATTTAGGTGGCACTTTTC
GGGGAAATGTGCGCGGAACCCCTATTTGTTTATTTTTCTAAATACATTCAAATATGTATCCGCTCATGAG
ACAATAACCCTGATAAATGCTTCAATAATATTGAAAAAGGAAGAGTATGAGTATTCAACATTTCCGTGTC
GCCCTTATTCCCTTTTTTGCGGCATTTTGCCTTCCTGTTTTTGCTCACCCAGAAACGCTGGTGAAAGTAA
AAGATGCTGAAGATCAGTTGGGTGCACGAGTGGGTTACATCGAACTGGATCTCAACAGCGGTAAGATCCT
TGAGAGTTTTCGCCCCGAAGAACGTTTTCCAATGATGAGCACTTTTAAAGTTCTGCTATGTGGCGCGGTA
TTATCCCGTATTGACGCCGGGCAAGAGCAACTCGGTCGCCGCATACACTATTCTCAGAATGACTTGGTTG
AGTACTCACCAGTCACAGAAAAGCATCTTACGGATGGCATGACAGTAAGAGAATTATGCAGTGCTGCCAT
AACCATGAGTGATAACACTGCGGCCAACTTACTTCTGACAACGATCGGAGGACCGAAGGAGCTAACCGCT
TTTTTGCACAACATGGGGGATCATGTAACTCGCCTTGATCGTTGGGAACCGGAGCTGAATGAAGCCATAC
CAAACGACGAGCGTGACACCACGATGCCTGTAGCAATGGCAACAACGTTGCGCAAACTATTAACTGGCGA
ACTACTTACTCTAGCTTCCCGGCAACAATTAATAGACTGGATGGAGGCGGATAAAGTTGCAGGACCACTT
CTGCGCTCGGCCCTTCCGGCTGGCTGGTTTATTGCTGATAAATCTGGAGCCGGTGAGCGTGGGTCTCGCG
GTATCATTGCAGCACTGGGGCCAGATGGTAAGCCCTCCCGTATCGTAGTTATCTACACGACGGGGAGTCA
GGCAACTATGGATGAACGAAATAGACAGATCGCTGAGATAGGTGCCTCACTGATTAAGCATTGGTAACTG
TCAGACCAAGTTTACTCATATATACTTTAGATTGATTTAAAACTTCATTTTTAATTTAAAAGGATCTAGG
TGAAGATCCTTTTTGATAATCTCATGACCAAAATCCCTTAACGTGAGTTTTCGTTCCACTGAGCGTCAGA
CCCCGTAGAAAAGATCAAAGGATCTTCTTGAGATCCTTTTTTTCTGCGCGTAATCTGCTGCTTGCAAACA
AAAAAACCACCGCTACCAGCGGTGGTTTGTTTGCCGGATCAAGAGCTACCAACTCTTTTTCCGAAGGTAA
CTGGCTTCAGCAGAGCGCAGATACCAAATACTGTTCTTCTAGTGTAGCCGTAGTTAGGCCACCACTTCAA
GAACTCTGTAGCACCGCCTACATACCTCGCTCTGCTAATCCTGTTACCAGTGGCTGCTGCCAGTGGCGAT
AAGTCGTGTCTTACCGGGTTGGACTCAAGACGATAGTTACCGGATAAGGCGCAGCGGTCGGGCTGAACGG
GGGGTTCGTGCACACAGCCCAGCTTGGAGCGAACGACCTACACCGAACTGAGATACCTACAGCGTGAGCT
ATGAGAAAGCGCCACGCTTCCCGAAGGGAGAAAGGCGGACAGGTATCCGGTAAGCGGCAGGGTCGGAACA
GGAGAGCGCACGAGGGAGCTTCCAGGGGGAAACGCCTGGTATCTTTATAGTCCTGTCGGGTTTCGCCACC
TCTGACTTGAGCGTCGATTTTTGTGATGCTCGTCAGGGGGGCGGAGCCTATGGAAAAACGCCAGCAACGC
GGCCTTTTTACGGTTCCTGGCCTTTTGCTGGCCTTTTGCTCACATGTTCTTTCCTGCGTTATCCCCTGAT
TCTGTGGATAACCGTATTACCGCCTTTGAGTGAGCTGATACCGCTCGCCGCAGCCGAACGACCGAGCGCA
GCGAGTCAGTGAGCGAGGAAGCGGAAGAGCGCCCAATACGCAAACCGCCTCTCCCCGCGCGTTGGCCGAT
TCATTAATGCAGCTGGCACGACAGGTTTCCCGACTGGAAAGCGGGCAGTGAGCGCAACGCAATTAATGTG
AGTTAGCTCACTCATTAGGCACCCCAGGCTTTACACTTTATGCTTCCGGCTCGTATGTTGTGTGGAATTG
TGAGCGGATAACAATTTCACACAGGAAACAGCTATGACCATGATTACGCCAAGCGCGCAATTAACCCTCA
CTAAAGGGAACAAAAGCTGGAGCTGCAAGC
